>Addgene plasmid #8374 | pGEM-rat FceRI beta cDNA | addgene partial sequence | sequence record 81628 | T7 5'-TAATACGACTCACTATAGGG-3'
CCTGTGTAACAATATCTTTTATTCCTGGATAGTCCAATTAATGAAAAAAATGGACACAGAAAATAAGAGC
AGAGCAGATCTTGCTCTCCCAAACCCACAAGAATCCCCCAGCGCACCTGACATTGAACTCTTGGAAGCGT
CCCCTCCTGCAAAAGCTCTACCAGAGAAGCCAGCCTCACCCCCACCACAGCAGACATGGCAGTCATTTTT
GAAGAAAGAGTTGGAGTTCCTGGGCGTAACCCAAGTTCTGGTTGGTTTGATATGCCTTTGTTTTGGAACA
GTTGTCTGCTCCACACTCCAGACTTCAGACTTTGACGACGAAGTGCTTTTATTATATAGAGCAGGCTACC
CATTCTGGGGTGCAGTGCTGTTTGTTTTGTCTGGATTTTTGTCAATTATGTCCGAAAGGAAAAACACACT
GTATCTGGTGAGAGGCAGCCTGGGAGCAAACATTGTCAGCAGCATCGCTGCAGGCTTGGGGATCGCCATA
TTGATTCTCAATCTGAGCAACAACTCCGCTTATATGAACTACTGCAAGGATATAACCGAAGACGATGGTT
GCTTCGTGACTTCTTTCATCACAGAACTGGTGTTGATGTTGCTGTTTCTCACCATCCTGGCCTTTTGCAG
TGCCGTGCTGCTCATTATCTATAGGATTGGACAAGAATTTGAGCGTAGTAAGGTCCCCGATGACCGTCTC
TATGAAGAATTACATGTGTATTCACCAATTTACAGTGCGTTGGAAGACACAAGGGAAGCGTCCGCACCAG
TGGTTTCATAAGAATCAAGGGGCCAGGACAATCTGATTCCAGTATAGTCTTGAGAGTCGATCTTTTTGCA
ACATTATGGCAACATTTCTGTTTCCTCCGCACTCTATCAACTTTTCAATTGGATTGTTCTGTAGATACCC
CTG
