[The description below was written by a language model from this plasmid's Addgene catalogue record.]
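Description:
pGEM-rat FceRI beta cDNA is a bacterial cloning and in vitro transcription plasmid built on the Promega pGEM 4 backbone (about 2.9 kb without insert). It is maintained at high copy number in standard E. coli cloning strains and selected with ampicillin. The catalogue classifies it as a bacterial expression vector. However, pGEM-series plasmids are best known as general-purpose cloning vectors in which the polylinker is flanked by opposing phage RNA polymerase promoters. This fits the T7 and SP6 sequencing primers recorded for the 5′ and 3′ ends of the insert. No feature table is provided, so the exact positions of the origin, the resistance gene and the promoters cannot be confirmed from the record.

The insert is a cDNA of about 1.05 kb from rat (Rattus norvegicus) encoding the beta chain of Fc epsilon RI, the high-affinity receptor for immunoglobulin E. The gene is Ms4a2, also known as Fcer1b. The fragment was cloned by restriction digestion into EcoRI sites at both ends. The 5′ site is recorded as intact, while the status of the 3′ site is unknown. Because the same enzyme was used on both sides, orientation is not fixed by the cloning strategy, although the primer assignment suggests that T7 lies at the 5′ end. No tags, fusions or reporters are listed.

The plasmid comes from the work that first isolated and characterised cDNAs for this receptor subunit. It serves mainly as a source of the rat beta-chain coding sequence for subcloning into other expression vectors, for sequencing, or as a template for making sense or antisense RNA by in vitro transcription from the flanking phage promoters.
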