Addgene plasmid #8374: pGEM-rat FceRI beta cDNA
Depositing lab: Jean Kinet. Depositing organization: Beth Israel Deaconess Medical Center. Publication: Isolation and characterization of cDNAs coding for the beta subunit of the high-affinity receptor for immunoglobulin E. Kinet JP, Blank U, Ra C, White K, Metzger H, Kochan J. Proc Natl Acad Sci U S A 1988 Sep;85(17):6483-7. 10.1073/pnas.85.17.6483 PubMed 2970642.
Backbone
  Vector backbone: pGEM 4
  Backbone manufacturer: Promega
  Backbone size w/o insert (bp): 2871
  Vector type: Bacterial Expression
Growth in bacteria
  Bacterial resistance: Ampicillin, 100 μg/mL
  Growth temperature: 37°C
  Growth strain: DH5alpha
  Copy number: High Copy
Gene/Insert
  Gene/Insert name: rat Fc epsilon RI beta chain (alt names: Fcer1b rat; high affinity receptor beta subunit rat)
  Species: R. norvegicus (rat)
  Insert size (bp): 1051
  GenBank ID: M22923
  Entrez Gene: Ms4a2 (a.k.a. FCIGA, Fcer1b, Ms4a1)
  Cloning method: Restriction Enzyme; 5′ cloning site EcoRI (not destroyed); 3′ cloning site EcoRI (unknown if destroyed)
  Sequencing primers: 5′ T7; 3′ Sp6
Terms and licenses: Academic/Nonprofit Terms; Industry Terms: Not Available to Industry
How to cite: pGEM-rat FceRI beta cDNA was a gift from Jean Kinet (Addgene plasmid # 8374 ; http://n2t.net/addgene:8374 ; RRID:Addgene_8374)
